>Addgene plasmid #178217 | pLKO_AU1.HA.NWS_mCherry-NLS | addgene full sequence | sequence record 352761 | Addgene NGS Result
AACGCGAATTTTAACAAAATATTAACGCTTACAATTTAGGTGGCACTTTTCGGGGAAATGTGCGCGGAAC
CCCTATTTGTTTATTTTTCTAAATACATTCAAATATGTATCCGCTCATGAGACAATAACCCTGATAAATG
CTTCAATAATATTGAAAAAGGAAGAGTATGAGTATTCAACATTTCCGTGTCGCCCTTATTCCCTTTTTTG
CGGCATTTTGCCTTCCTGTTTTTGCTCACCCAGAAACGCTGGTGAAAGTAAAAGATGCTGAAGATCAGTT
GGGTGCACGAGTGGGTTACATCGAACTGGATCTCAACAGCGGTAAGATCCTTGAGAGTTTTCGCCCCGAA
GAACGTTTTCCAATGATGAGCACTTTTAAAGTTCTGCTATGTGGCGCGGTATTATCCCGTATTGACGCCG
GGCAAGAGCAACTCGGTCGCCGCATACACTATTCTCAGAATGACTTGGTTGAGTACTCACCAGTCACAGA
AAAGCATCTTACGGATGGCATGACAGTAAGAGAATTATGCAGTGCTGCCATAACCATGAGTGATAACACT
GCGGCCAACTTACTTCTGACAACGATCGGAGGACCGAAGGAGCTAACCGCTTTTTTGCACAACATGGGGG
ATCATGTAACTCGCCTTGATCGTTGGGAACCGGAGCTGAATGAAGCCATACCAAACGACGAGCGTGACAC
CACGATGCCTGTAGCAATGGCAACAACGTTGCGCAAACTATTAACTGGCGAACTACTTACTCTAGCTTCC
CGGCAACAATTAATAGACTGGATGGAGGCGGATAAAGTTGCAGGACCACTTCTGCGCTCGGCCCTTCCGG
CTGGCTGGTTTATTGCTGATAAATCTGGAGCCGGTGAGCGTGGGTCTCGCGGTATCATTGCAGCACTGGG
GCCAGATGGTAAGCCCTCCCGTATCGTAGTTATCTACACGACGGGGAGTCAGGCAACTATGGATGAACGA
AATAGACAGATCGCTGAGATAGGTGCCTCACTGATTAAGCATTGGTAACTGTCAGACCAAGTTTACTCAT
ATATACTTTAGATTGATTTAAAACTTCATTTTTAATTTAAAAGGATCTAGGTGAAGATCCTTTTTGATAA
TCTCATGACCAAAATCCCTTAACGTGAGTTTTCGTTCCACTGAGCGTCAGACCCCGTAGAAAAGATCAAA
GGATCTTCTTGAGATCCTTTTTTTCTGCGCGTAATCTGCTGCTTGCAAACAAAAAAACCACCGCTACCAG
CGGTGGTTTGTTTGCCGGATCAAGAGCTACCAACTCTTTTTCCGAAGGTAACTGGCTTCAGCAGAGCGCA
GATACCAAATACTGTTCTTCTAGTGTAGCCGTAGTTAGGCCACCACTTCAAGAACTCTGTAGCACCGCCT
ACATACCTCGCTCTGCTAATCCTGTTACCAGTGGCTGCTGCCAGTGGCGATAAGTCGTGTCTTACCGGGT
TGGACTCAAGACGATAGTTACCGGATAAGGCGCAGCGGTCGGGCTGAACGGGGGGTTCGTGCACACAGCC
CAGCTTGGAGCGAACGACCTACACCGAACTGAGATACCTACAGCGTGAGCTATGAGAAAGCGCCACGCTT
CCCGAAGGGAGAAAGGCGGACAGGTATCCGGTAAGCGGCAGGGTCGGAACAGGAGAGCGCACGAGGGAGC
TTCCAGGGGGAAACGCCTGGTATCTTTATAGTCCTGTCGGGTTTCGCCACCTCTGACTTGAGCGTCGATT
TTTGTGATGCTCGTCAGGGGGGCGGAGCCTATGGAAAAACGCCAGCAACGCGGCCTTTTTACGGTTCCTG
GCCTTTTGCTGGCCTTTTGCTCACATGTTCTTTCCTGCGTTATCCCCTGATTCTGTGGATAACCGTATTA
CCGCCTTTGAGTGAGCTGATACCGCTCGCCGCAGCCGAACGACCGAGCGCAGCGAGTCAGTGAGCGAGGA
AGCGGAAGAGCGCCCAATACGCAAACCGCCTCTCCCCGCGCGTTGGCCGATTCATTAATGCAGCTGGCAC
GACAGGTTTCCCGACTGGAAAGCGGGCAGTGAGCGCAACGCAATTAATGTGAGTTAGCTCACTCATTAGG
CACCCCAGGCTTTACACTTTATGCTTCCGGCTCGTATGTTGTGTGGAATTGTGAGCGGATAACAATTTCA
CACAGGAAACAGCTATGACCATGATTACGCCAAGCGCGCAATTAACCCTCACTAAAGGGAACAAAAGCTG
GAGCTGCAAGCTTAATGTAGTCTTATGCAATACTCTTGTAGTCTTGCAACATGGTAACGATGAGTTAGCA
ACATGCCTTACAAGGAGAGAAAAAGCACCGTGCATGGCGATTGGTGGAAGTAAGGTGGTACGATCGTGCC
TTATTAGGAAGGCAACAGACGGGTCTGACATGGATTGGACGAACCACTGAATTGCCGCATTGCAGAGATA
TTGTATTTAAGTGCCTAGCTCGATACATAAACGGGTCTCTCTGGTTAGACCAGATCTGAGCCTGGGAGCT
CTCTGGCTAACTAGGGAACCCACTGCTTAAGCCTCAATAAAGCTTGCCTTGAGTGCTTCAAGTAGTGTGT
GCCCGTCTGTTGTGTGACTCTGGTAACTAGAGATCCCTCAGACCCTTTTAGTCAGTGTGGAAAATCTCTA
GCAGTGGCGCCCGAACAGGGACTTGAAAGCGAAAGGGAAACCAGAGGAGCTCTCTCGACGCAGGACTCGG
CTTGCTGAAGCGCGCACGGCAAGAGGCGAGGGGCGGCGACTGGTGAGTACGCCAAAAATTTTGACTAGCG
GAGGCTAGAAGGAGAGAGATGGGTGCGAGAGCGTCAGTATTAAGCGGGGGAGAATTAGATCGCGATGGGA
AAAAATTCGGTTAAGGCCAGGGGGAAAGAAAAAATATAAATTAAAACATATAGTATGGGCAAGCAGGGAG
CTAGAACGATTCGCAGTTAATCCTGGCCTGTTAGAAACATCAGAAGGCTGTAGACAAATACTGGGACAGC
TACAACCATCCCTTCAGACAGGATCAGAAGAACTTAGATCATTATATAATACAGTAGCAACCCTCTATTG
TGTGCATCAAAGGATAGAGATAAAAGACACCAAGGAAGCTTTAGACAAGATAGAGGAAGAGCAAAACAAA
AGTAAGACCACCGCACAGCAAGCGGCCGCTGATCTTCAGACCTGGAGGAGGAGATATGAGGGACAATTGG
AGAAGTGAATTATATAAATATAAAGTAGTAAAAATTGAACCATTAGGAGTAGCACCCACCAAGGCAAAGA
GAAGAGTGGTGCAGAGAGAAAAAAGAGCAGTGGGAATAGGAGCTTTGTTCCTTGGGTTCTTGGGAGCAGC
AGGAAGCACTATGGGCGCAGCGTCAATGACGCTGACGGTACAGGCCAGACAATTATTGTCTGGTATAGTG
CAGCAGCAGAACAATTTGCTGAGGGCTATTGAGGCGCAACAGCATCTGTTGCAACTCACAGTCTGGGGCA
TCAAGCAGCTCCAGGCAAGAATCCTGGCTGTGGAAAGATACCTAAAGGATCAACAGCTCCTGGGGATTTG
GGGTTGCTCTGGAAAACTCATTTGCACCACTGCTGTGCCTTGGAATGCTAGTTGGAGTAATAAATCTCTG
GAACAGATTTGGAATCACACGACCTGGATGGAGTGGGACAGAGAAATTAACAATTACACAAGCTTAATAC
ACTCCTTAATTGAAGAATCGCAAAACCAGCAAGAAAAGAATGAACAAGAATTATTGGAATTAGATAAATG
GGCAAGTTTGTGGAATTGGTTTAACATAACAAATTGGCTGTGGTATATAAAATTATTCATAATGATAGTA
GGAGGCTTGGTAGGTTTAAGAATAGTTTTTGCTGTACTTTCTATAGTGAATAGAGTTAGGCAGGGATATT
CACCATTATCGTTTCAGACCCACCTCCCAACCCCGAGGGGACCCGACAGGCCCGAAGGAATAGAAGAAGA
AGGTGGAGAGAGAGACAGAGACAGATCCATTCGATTAGTGAACGGATCTCGACGGTATCGATCACGAGAC
TAGTATCGAGCGGCCGCCCCCTTCACCGAGGGCCTATTTCCCATGATTCCTTCATATTTGCATATACGAT
ACAAGGCTGTTAGAGAGATAATTGGAATTAATTTGACTGTAAACACAAAGATATTAGTACAAAATACGTG
ACGTAGAAAGTAATAATTTCTTGGGTAGTTTGCAGTTTTAAAATTATGTTTTAAAATGGACTATCATATG
CTTACCGTAACTTGAAAGTATTTCGATTTCTTGGCTTTATATATCTTGTGGAAAGGACGAAACACCGGGT
CTTCGAGAAGACCTGTTTTAGAGCTAGAAATAGCAAGTTAAAATAAGGCTAGTCCGTTATCAACTTGAAA
AAGTGGCACCGAGTCGGTGCTTTTTTTAATTCTCGACCTCGAGACAAATGGCAGTATTCATCCACAATTT
TAAAAGAAAAGGGGGGATTGGGGGGTACAGTGCAGGGGAAAGAATAGTAGACATAATAGCAACAGACATA
CAAACTAAAGAATTACAAAAACAAATTACAAAAATTCAAAATTTTCGGGTTTATTACAGGGACAGCAGAG
ATCCACTTTGGCCGCGGCTCGAGGCGATAAGCTTTGCAAAGATGGATAAAGTTTTAAACAGAGAGGAATC
TTTGCAGCTAATGGACCTTCTAGGTCTTGAAAGGAGTGGGAATTGGCTCCGGTGCCCGTCAGTGGGCAGA
GCGCACATCGCCCACAGTCCCCGAGAAGTTGGGGGGAGGGGTCGGCAATTGAACCGGTGCCTAGAGAAGG
TGGCGCGGGGTAAACTGGGAAAGTGATGTCGTGTACTGGCTCCGCCTTTTTCCCGAGGGTGGGGGAGAAC
CGTATATAAGTGCAGTAGTCGCCGTGAACGTTCTTTTTCGCAACGGGTTTGCCGCCAGAACACAGGTAAG
TGCCGTGTGTGGTTCCCGCGGGCCTGGCCTCTTTACGGGTTATGGCCCTTGCGTGCCTTGAATTACTTCC
ACCTGGCTGCAGTACGTGATTCTTGATCCCGAGCTTCGGGTTGGAAGTGGGTGGGAGAGTTCGAGGCCTT
GCGCTTAAGGAGCCCCTTCGCCTCGTGCTTGAGTTGAGGCCTGGCCTGGGCGCTGGGGCCGCCGCGTGCG
AATCTGGTGGCACCTTCGCGCCTGTCTCGCTGCTTTCGATAAGTCTCTAGCCATTTAAAATTTTTGATGA
CCTGCTGCGACGCTTTTTTTCTGGCAAGATAGTCTTGTAAATGCGGGCCAAGATCTGCACACTGGTATTT
CGGTTTTTGGGGCCGCGGGCGGCGACGGGGCCCGTGCGTCCCAGCGCACATGTTCGGCGAGGCGGGGCCT
GCGAGCGCGGCCACCGAGAATCGGACGGGGGTAGTCTCAAGCTGGCCGGCCTGCTCTGGTGCCTGGCCTC
GCGCCGCCGTGTATCGCCCCGCCCTGGGCGGCAAGGCTGGCCCGGTCGGCACCAGTTGCGTGAGCGGAAA
GATGGCCGCTTCCCGGCCCTGCTGCAGGGAGCTCAAAATGGAGGACGCGGCGCTCGGGAGAGCGGGCGGG
TGAGTCACCCACACAAAGGAAAAGGGCCTTTCCGTCCTCAGCCGTCGCTTCATGTGACTCCACGGAGTAC
CGGGCGCCGTCCAGGCACCTCGATTAGTTCTCGAGCTTTTGGAGTACGTCGTCTTTAGGTTGGGGGGAGG
GGTTTTATGCGATGGAGTTTCCCCACACTGAGTGGGTGGAGACTGAAGTTAGGCCAGCTTGGCACTTGAT
GTAATTCTCCTTGGAATTTGCCCTTTTTGAGTTTGGATCTTGGTTCATTCTCAAGCCTCAGACAGTGGTT
CAAAGTTTTTTTCTTCCATTTCAGGTGTCGTGAGGAATTCTGCAGTCGATCGACGGTACCGCGGGCCCGG
GATCCACGGTCGCCACCATGGGCGACACCTATCGGTACATTGGAGGAGGCGGGGGAGGGTACCCATACGA
TGTGCCAGATTACGCTGGAGGAGGCGGGGGAGGGAACTGGTCCCACCCCCAATTCGAGAAAGGCATGCTG
ATGGTGAGCAAGGGCGAGGAGGATAACATGGCCATCATCAAGGAGTTCATGCGCTTCAAGGTGCACATGG
AGGGCTCCGTGAACGGCCACGAGTTCGAGATCGAGGGCGAGGGCGAGGGCCGCCCCTACGAGGGCACCCA
GACCGCCAAGCTGAAGGTGACCAAGGGTGGCCCCCTGCCCTTCGCCTGGGACATCCTGTCCCCTCAGTTC
ATGTACGGCTCCAAGGCCTACGTGAAGCACCCCGCCGACATCCCCGACTACTTGAAGCTGTCCTTCCCCG
AGGGCTTCAAGTGGGAGCGCGTGATGAACTTCGAGGACGGCGGCGTGGTGACCGTGACCCAGGACTCCTC
CCTGCAGGACGGCGAGTTCATCTACAAGGTGAAGCTGCGCGGCACCAACTTCCCCTCCGACGGCCCCGTA
ATGCAGAAGAAGACCATGGGCTGGGAGGCCTCCTCCGAGCGGATGTACCCCGAGGACGGCGCCCTGAAGG
GCGAGATCAAGCAGAGGCTGAAGCTGAAGGACGGCGGCCACTACGACGCTGAGGTCAAGACCACCTACAA
GGCCAAGAAGCCCGTGCAGCTGCCCGGCGCCTACAACGTCAACATCAAGTTGGACATCACCTCCCACAAC
GAGGACTACACCATCGTGGAACAGTACGAACGCGCCGAGGGCCGCCACTCCACCGGCGGCATGGACGAGC
TGTACAAGAAACGGCCAGCCGAGGATATGGAGGAAGAACAAGCCTTTAAACGATCTCGATAAAGCGGCCG
CGTCGACAATCAACCTCTGGATTACAAAATTTGTGAAAGATTGACTGGTATTCTTAACTATGTTGCTCCT
TTTACGCTATGTGGATACGCTGCTTTAATGCCTTTGTATCATGCTATTGCTTCCCGTATGGCTTTCATTT
TCTCCTCCTTGTATAAATCCTGGTTGCTGTCTCTTTATGAGGAGTTGTGGCCCGTTGTCAGGCAACGTGG
CGTGGTGTGCACTGTGTTTGCTGACGCAACCCCCACTGGTTGGGGCATTGCCACCACCTGTCAGCTCCTT
TCCGGGACTTTCGCTTTCCCCCTCCCTATTGCCACGGCGGAACTCATCGCCGCCTGCCTTGCCCGCTGCT
GGACAGGGGCTCGGCTGTTGGGCACTGACAATTCCGTGGTGTTGTCGGGGAAGCTGACGTCCTTTCCATG
GCTGCTCGCCTGTGTTGCCACCTGGATTCTGCGCGGGACGTCCTTCTGCTACGTCCCTTCGGCCCTCAAT
CCAGCGGACCTTCCTTCCCGCGGCCTGCTGCCGGCTCTGCGGCCTCTTCCGCATCTTCGCCTTCGCCCTC
AGACGAGTCGGATCTCCCTTTGGGCCGCCTCCCCGCCTGGGTACCTTTAAGACCAATGACTTACAAGGCA
GCTGTAGATCTTAGCCACTTTTTAAAAGAAAAGGGGGGACTGGAAGGGCTAATTCACTCCCAACGAAGAT
AAGATCTGCTTTTTGCTTGTACTGGGTCTCTCTGGTTAGACCAGATCTGAGCCTGGGAGCTCTCTGGCTA
ACTAGGGAACCCACTGCTTAAGCCTCAATAAAGCTTGCCTTGAGTGCTTCAAGTAGTGTGTGCCCGTCTG
TTGTGTGACTCTGGTAACTAGAGATCCCTCAGACCCTTTTAGTCAGTGTGGAAAATCTCTAGCAGTAGTA
GTTCATGTCATCTTATTATTCAGTATTTATAACTTGCAAAGAAATGAATATCAGAGAGTGAGAGGAACTT
GTTTATTGCAGCTTATAATGGTTACAAATAAAGCAATAGCATCACAAATTTCACAAATAAAGCATTTTTT
TCACTGCATTCTAGTTGTGGTTTGTCCAAACTCATCAATGTATCTTATCATGTCTGGCTCTAGCTATCCC
GCCCCTAACTCCGCCCATCCCGCCCCTAACTCCGCCCAGTTCCGCCCATTCTCCGCCCCATGGCTGACTA
ATTTTTTTTATTTATGCAGAGGCCGAGGCCGCCTCGGCCTCTGAGCTATTCCAGAAGTAGTGAGGAGGCT
TTTTTGGAGGCCTAGGGACGTACCCAATTCGCCCTATAGTGAGTCGTATTACGCGCGCTCACTGGCCGTC
GTTTTACAACGTCGTGACTGGGAAAACCCTGGCGTTACCCAACTTAATCGCCTTGCAGCACATCCCCCTT
TCGCCAGCTGGCGTAATAGCGAAGAGGCCCGCACCGATCGCCCTTCCCAACAGTTGCGCAGCCTGAATGG
CGAATGGG
[124 nt withheld, positions 8339-8462]
C
[91 nt withheld, positions 8464-8554]
A
[49 nt withheld, positions 8556-8604]
CCTTTGACGTTGGAGTCCACGTTCTTT
[37 nt withheld, positions 8632-8668]
ACCCTATCTCGGTCTATTCTTTTGATTTATAAGGGATTTTGCCGATTTCGGCCTATTGGTTAAAAAATGA
GCTGATTTAACAAAAATTT
Features (pLannotate 1.2.2; 30 found; start..end, strand, type, name):
     63..167     +  promoter       AmpR promoter: bla
    168..1028    +  CDS            AmpR: β-lactamase; bla; confers resistance to ampicillin, carbenicillin, and related antibiotics
   1199..1787    +  rep_origin     ori: high-copy-number ColE1/pMB1/pBR322/pUC origin of replication
   1970..2062    +  CDS            lacI (fragment): lac repressor; lacI; The lac repressor binds to the lac operator to inhibit transcription in E. coli. This inhibition can be relieved by adding lactose or isopropyl-β-D-thiogalactopyranoside (IPTG).
   2075..2096    +  protein_bind   CAP binding site: CAP binding activates transcription in the presence of cAMP. E. coli catabolite activator protein
   2111..2141    +  promoter       lac promoter: promoter for the E. coli lac operon
   2149..2165    +  protein_bind   lac operator: The lac repressor binds to the lac operator to inhibit transcription in E. coli. This inhibition can be relieved by adding lactose or isopropyl-β-D-thiogalactopyranoside (IPTG). lac repressor encoded by lacI
   2210..2228    +  promoter       T3 promoter: promoter for bacteriophage T3 RNA polymerase
   2256..2482    +  promoter       RSV promoter: Rous sarcoma virus enhancer/promoter
   2483..2663    +  LTR            5' LTR (truncated): truncated 5' long terminal repeat (LTR) from HIV-1
   2710..2835    +  misc_feature   HIV-1 Ψ: packaging signal of human immunodeficiency virus type 1
   2819..3182    +  CDS            HIV-1 gag (fragment): gag protein from human immunodeficiency virus 1; gag
   3328..3561    +  misc_feature   RRE: The Rev response element (RRE) of HIV-1 allows for Rev-dependent mRNA export from the nucleus to the cytoplasm.
   3938..4038    +  CDS            Rev (fragment): human immunodeficiency virus 1 (HIV-1) Rev protein; rev; enhances nuclear export of unspliced and incompletely spliced viral mRNAs
   4088..4328    +  promoter       U6 promoter: RNA polymerase III promoter for human U6 snRNA
   4355..4430    +  misc_RNA       gRNA scaffold: guide RNA scaffold for the Streptococcus pyogenes CRISPR/Cas9 system
   4478..4595    +  misc_feature   cPPT/CTS: central polypurine tract and central termination sequence of HIV-1
   4662..4728    +  CDS            small t antigen (fragment): SV40 (simian virus 40) small t antigen
   4735..5913    +  promoter       EF-1α promoter: strong constitutive promoter for human elongation factor EF-1α
   5930..5955    +  misc_feature   MCS (fragment): multiple cloning site
   6010..6036    +  CDS            3xHA (fragment): three tandem HA epitope tags
   6091..6798    +  CDS            mCherry: mCherry is a basic (constitutively fluorescent) red fluorescent protein published in 2004, derived from Discosoma sp.. It is reported to be a very rapidly-maturing monomer with low acid sensitivity.
   6868..7456    +  misc_feature   WPRE: woodchuck hepatitis virus posttranscriptional regulatory element
   7461..7598    +  CDS            nef (fragment): NEF_HV1LA - Experimental evidence at protein level: Swiss-Prot protein existence level 1. Extracellular Nef protein targets CD4(+) T-lymphocytes for apoptosis by interacting with CXCR4 surface receptors. From Human immunodeficiency virus type 1 group M subtype B (isolate Lai) (HIV-1).
   7584..7764    +  LTR            5' LTR (truncated): truncated 5' long terminal repeat (LTR) from HIV-1
   7836..7957    +  polyA_signal   SV40 poly(A) signal: SV40 polyadenylation signal
   7997..8132    +  rep_origin     SV40 ori: SV40 origin of replication
   8153..8171    -  promoter       T7 promoter: promoter for bacteriophage T7 RNA polymerase
   8179..8334    +  CDS            lacZα (fragment): LacZα fragment of β-galactosidase; lacZ fragment
   8339..10      +  rep_origin     f1 ori (across the origin) (sequence partly withheld): f1 bacteriophage origin of replication; arrow indicates direction of (+) strand synthesis
