[The description below was written by a language model from this plasmid's Addgene catalogue record and pLannotate feature annotations shown in this document.]
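Description:
pLKO_AU1.HA.NWS_mCherry-NLS is a lentiviral transfer plasmid on a pLKO backbone, about 8.8 kb in the sequenced record, that pairs a guide RNA expression cassette with a nuclear "protein barcode" (nPC) reporter. It is propagated in E. coli as a high-copy plasmid through a ColE1/pUC-type origin with ampicillin selection (AmpR), and it also carries an f1 origin and residual lac/lacZα cloning-vector remnants. The viral portion has a third-generation layout. An RSV promoter drives a truncated HIV-1 5' LTR, followed by the Ψ packaging signal with a gag fragment, the Rev response element and a cPPT/CTS. Downstream lie a WPRE, a second truncated LTR at the 3' end and an SV40 polyadenylation signal and origin. No mammalian drug-resistance marker is annotated, so transduced cells would be identified through the reporter.

Two expression units sit between the LTRs. A human U6 Pol III promoter precedes an S. pyogenes Cas9 gRNA scaffold, providing the site into which an sgRNA spacer is cloned. Cas9 itself is not on the plasmid. Downstream, the EF-1α promoter drives mCherry carrying an N-terminal combination of three epitope tags (AU1, HA and NWS) and a C-terminal nuclear localization signal. The automated annotation picks up only the HA epitope and mCherry, so the other tags and the NLS rest on the catalogue entry. The specific epitope combination acts as an antibody-detectable barcode concentrated in the nucleus, so each vector, and the guide it carries, can be identified in individual cells. The stated uses are vector and cell tracking and the spatial readout of CRISPR screens in tissue.
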