Addgene plasmid #178217: pLKO_AU1.HA.NWS_mCherry-NLS
Purpose: Nuclear Protein Barcode (nPC) for vector/cell tracking. Contains U6 trRNA cassette for sgRNA cloning. Enables spatial detection of CRISPR screens.
Depositing lab: Brian Brown. Depositing organization: Icahn School of Medicine at Mount Sinai. Publication: Spatial CRISPR genomics identifies regulators of the tumor microenvironment. Dhainaut M, Rose SA, Akturk G, Wroblewska A, Nielsen SR, Park ES, Buckup M, Roudko V, Pia L, Sweeney R, Le Berichel J, Wilk CM, Bektesevic A, Lee BH, Bhardwaj N, Rahman AH, Baccarini A, Gnjatic S, Pe'er D, Merad M, Brown BD. Cell. 2022 Mar 10. pii: S0092-8674(22)00195-7. doi: 10.1016/j.cell.2022.02.015. PubMed 35290801.
Backbone
  Vector backbone: pLKO
  Backbone size w/o insert (bp): 9000
  Vector type: Lentiviral
Growth in bacteria
  Bacterial resistance: Ampicillin, 100 μg/mL
  Growth temperature: 37°C
  Growth strain: NEB Stable
  Copy number: High Copy
Gene/Insert
  Gene/Insert name: nPC Tagged mCherry-NLS
  Species: H. sapiens (human)
  Insert size (bp): 1000
  Promoter: eF1a
  Tag / fusion protein: AU1.HA.NWS (N terminal on insert); Nuclear Localization Signal (C terminal on insert)
  Cloning method: Restriction Enzyme; 5′ cloning site unknown (unknown if destroyed)
  Sequencing primers: 5′ cctttttgagtttggatcttggttcat
Terms and licenses: Academic/Nonprofit Terms; Industry Terms: Not Available to Industry
Depositor comments: Please visit https://www.biorxiv.org/content/10.1101/2021.07.13.451021v1 for bioRxiv preprint.
How to cite: pLKO_AU1.HA.NWS_mCherry-NLS was a gift from Brian Brown (Addgene plasmid # 178217 ; http://n2t.net/addgene:178217 ; RRID:Addgene_178217)
